Addgene plasmid #60845: pTargeT gE
Purpose: Expression of the varicella zoster glycoprotein (gE) in mammalian cells
Depositing lab: Charles Grose. Depositing organization: University of Iowa. Publication: Autophagosome formation during varicella-zoster virus infection following endoplasmic reticulum stress and the unfolded protein response. Carpenter JE, Jackson W, Benetti L, Grose C. J Virol. 2011 Sep;85(18):9414-24. doi: 10.1128/JVI.00281-11. Epub 2011 Jul 13. PubMed 21752906.
Backbone
  Vector backbone: pTargeT
  Backbone manufacturer: Promega
  Backbone size w/o insert (bp): 5700
  Vector type: Mammalian Expression
  Selectable markers: Neomycin (select with G418)
Growth in bacteria
  Bacterial resistance: Ampicillin, 100 μg/mL
  Growth temperature: 37°C
  Growth strain: DH5alpha
  Copy number: High Copy
Gene/Insert
  Gene/Insert name: ORF68 (alt names: VZV gE; varicella glycoprotein E)
  Insert size (bp): 1869
  GenBank ID: NC_001348.1
  Entrez Gene: ORF68 (a.k.a. HHV3_gp69)
  Promoter: CMV
  Cloning method: TOPO Cloning
  Sequencing primers: 5′ T7 Fwd
Resource information
  A portion of this plasmid was derived from a plasmid made by: N/A
Terms and licenses: Academic/Nonprofit Terms; Industry Terms: Not Available to Industry
How to cite: pTargeT gE was a gift from Charles Grose (Addgene plasmid # 60845 ; http://n2t.net/addgene:60845 ; RRID:Addgene_60845)
