[The description below was written by a language model from this plasmid's Addgene catalogue record.]
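Description:
pTargeT gE is a mammalian expression plasmid built on the commercial pTargeT backbone (about 5.7 kb without insert) and carrying the varicella-zoster virus ORF68 gene, which encodes glycoprotein E (gE). The insert of roughly 1.87 kb was introduced by a TOPO-type PCR-product cloning method and sits downstream of a CMV promoter, a strong constitutive viral promoter widely used to drive high-level transcription in transfected mammalian cells. The record lists a T7 forward primer for sequencing into the 5′ end of the insert, which implies a T7 priming site upstream of the cloning position. No epitope tags, fusion partners or reporters are recorded, so the product appears to be untagged gE. The record does not state whether it matches the reference viral genome sequence exactly.

In bacteria the plasmid is maintained as a high-copy replicon under ampicillin selection. In mammalian cells a neomycin resistance marker permits G418 selection, so the construct can be used for stable line generation as well as for transient transfection. No feature table accompanies the record, so details such as the origin of replication, polyadenylation signal or any intron elements of the backbone cannot be confirmed from it.

The stated purpose is expression of VZV gE in mammalian cells in the absence of other viral genes. The associated study concerns autophagosome formation, endoplasmic reticulum stress and the unfolded protein response during VZV infection, which suggests the plasmid was used to test how expression of this abundant viral glycoprotein alone affects those cellular pathways.
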