>Addgene plasmid #60845 | pTargeT gE | addgene partial sequence | sequence record 99830 | EBV-rev 5'-GTGGTTTGTCCAAACTCATC-3'
ATTAACCCTCACAAAATGGAAGCATCGCGCAACGCAATTAATGTGAGTTAGCTCACTCATTAGGCACCCC
AGGCTTTACACTTTATGCTTCCGGCTCGTATGTTGTGTGGAATTGTGAGCGGATAACAATTTCACACAGG
AAACAGATATGACCATGATTACGCCAAGTTATTTAGGTGACACGATAGAATACTCAAGCTTGGAATTCGC
GGCCGCAGTCGACGGTACCCCCGGGAAAGATTCGCTCTAGAACTAGTGGATCCCCCGGGGAATTTGTCAC
AGGCTTTTTGACGCGTACCTGGGCTGCGGGTCCCTTGGAGTCCCAAGAACCTACGAGAGATCCTGACACC
CCATCCCTTTATATAGAAAAAAAAAAAATAAATTTAAAACATACACCGGATAAAAGCGTACTGTTTTTTA
TTTAAATTTACACGCTCGACGTTGCCCCGGTTCGGTGATCACCGGGTCTTATCTATATACACCGTGTAAC
TCGAACCCCCGTGACTCCCTCCAATCGCGTTACCAAACTCTTCTTCCGTATCCGTAGATTCCGAGTCCTC
GAAATCGTCCACTGGAAGGCCAGCGTAATACATGCTTTGGTTATACGGGGACTTGTCTACCCTATAGGCT
TTAACCCTCATTCGTTTAGCCGTACAGATTAAAAATATTACGAGACATAAAAGTACTACTGCTGCAAGCC
CTCCGGTCCATGCGGCATATCGTAGAAGTGGTGACGTTCCGGGGTTTACGGGGGTAATTTCCTTGGGTTT
AGTAGTCGCCGGTGGCTGACCGGCCGTTGGCGGAAATCCACGCTCTTCAATTGCGTTTACAAAATGATCT
ACTGTGGATACAACAGTGTATGCTACGGCTTCAACATG
