>Addgene plasmid #60845 | pTargeT gE | addgene partial sequence | sequence record 99831 | T7 5'-TAATACGACTCACTATAGGG-3'
TTCGACCCGGGGAGCTCCCATGGGGACAGTTAATAAACCTGTGGTGGGGGTATTGATGGGGTTCGGAATT
ATCACGGGAACGTTGCGTATAACGAATCCGGTCAGAGCATCCGTCTTGCGATACGATGATTTTCACACCG
ATGAAGACAAACTGGATACAAACTCCGTATATGAGCCTTACTACCATTCAGATCATGCGGAGTCTTCATG
GGTAAATCGGGGAGAGTCTTCGCGAAAAGCGTACGATCATAACTCACCTTATATATGGCCACGTAATGAT
TATGATGGATTTTTAGAGAACGCACACGAACACCATGGGGTGTATAATCAGGGCCGTGGTATCGATAGCG
GGGAACGGTTAATGCAACCCACACAAATGTCTGCACAGGAGGATCTTGGGGACGATACGGGCATCCACGT
TATCCCTACGTTAAACGGCGATGACAGACATAAAATTGTAAATGTGGACCAACGTCAATACGGTGACGTG
TTTAAAGGAGATCTTAATCCAAAACCCCAAGGCCAAAGACTCATTGAGGTGTCAGTGGAAGAAAATCACC
CGTTTACTTTACGCGCACCGATTCAGCGGATTTATGGAGTCCGGTACACCGAGACTTGGAGCTTTTTGCC
GTCATTAACCTGTACGGGAGACGCAGCGCCCGCCATCCAGCATATATGTTTAAAACATACAACATGCTTT
CAAGACGTGGTGGTGGATGTGGATTGCGCGGAAAATACTAAAGAGGATCAGTTGGCCGAAATCAGTTACC
GTTTTCAAGGTAAGAAGGAAGCGGACCAACCGTGGATTGTTGTAAACACGAGCACACTGTTTGATGAACT
CGAATTAGACCCCCCCGAGATTGAACCGGGTGTCTTGAAAGTACTTCGGACAGAAAAACA
